Addgene plasmid #135895: D82_Li_04_0170
Purpose: Expression of Leishmania infantum ectodomain in mammalian cells
Depositing lab: Gavin Wright. Depositing organization: Wellcome Sanger Institute. Publication: Systematic identification of genes encoding cell surface and secreted proteins that are essential for in vitro growth and infection in Leishmania donovani. Roberts AJ, Ong HB, Clare S, Brandt C, Harcourt K, Franssen SU, Cotton JA, Muller-Sienerth N, Wright GJ. PLoS Pathog. 2022 Feb 24;18(2):e1010364. doi: 10.1371/journal.ppat.1010364. eCollection 2022 Feb. PubMed 35202447.
Backbone
  Vector backbone: pTT3
  Backbone manufacturer: Yves Durocher, NRC
  Backbone size w/o insert (bp): 6132
  Vector type: Mammalian Expression
Growth in bacteria
  Bacterial resistance: Ampicillin, 100 μg/mL
  Growth temperature: 37°C
  Growth strain: DH5alpha
  Copy number: High Copy
Gene/Insert
  Gene/Insert name: surface antigen-like protein (alt name: LINJ_04_0170)
  Species: Leishmania infantum
  Insert size (bp): 1386
  Tag / fusion protein: biotinylation sequence and His tag (C terminal on insert)
  Cloning method: Unknown
Terms and licenses: Academic/Nonprofit Terms; Industry Terms: Not Available to Industry
How to cite: D82_Li_04_0170 was a gift from Gavin Wright (Addgene plasmid # 135895 ; http://n2t.net/addgene:135895 ; RRID:Addgene_135895)
