[The description below was written by a language model from this plasmid's Addgene catalogue record and pLannotate feature annotations shown in this document.]
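Description:
D82_Li_04_0170 is a mammalian expression plasmid built on the pTT3 backbone for producing the ectodomain of a Leishmania infantum surface antigen-like protein (LINJ_04_0170) as a soluble recombinant protein. It is propagated in E. coli as a high-copy plasmid through a ColE1/pUC-type origin and selected with ampicillin via the β-lactamase gene. The backbone also carries a fragment of the Epstein-Barr virus oriP, which in cell lines expressing EBNA1 supports episomal maintenance and so boosts yields in transient transfection. Short lac regulatory elements and other small fragments annotated near the end of the sequence appear to be cloning-vector remnants rather than functional parts of the design.

Expression is driven by the human CMV immediate-early enhancer and promoter, followed by adenovirus-derived leader and splice sequences and a chimeric intron fragment. The short hit to adenovirus preterminal protein on the opposite strand most likely reflects this adenoviral leader region rather than a real coding sequence. A mouse immunoglobulin heavy chain signal sequence sits just upstream of the insert position and directs the product into the secretory pathway, and a rabbit β-globin polyadenylation signal terminates the transcript. The feature table leaves the region between the signal peptide and the poly(A) signal unannotated. This is where the roughly 1.4 kb ectodomain insert and its C-terminal tags, recorded in the catalogue as a biotinylation sequence and a His tag, would lie. These tags typically allow enzymatic biotinylation for capture on streptavidin and purification by metal affinity. The construct appears to belong to a set of Leishmania cell surface and secreted protein expression plasmids, suited to generating secreted parasite antigens for binding, immunological or functional studies.
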