Features (pLannotate 1.2.2; 17 found; start..end, strand, type, name):
      1..380     +  enhancer       CMV enhancer: human cytomegalovirus immediate early enhancer
    382..581     +  promoter       CMV promoter: human cytomegalovirus (CMV) immediate early promoter
    649..687     +  misc_feature   Ad SA (fragment): adenovirus major late transcript splice acceptor (Friedrich and Soriano, 1991)
    720..929     -  CDS            PTP (fragment): TERM_ADE02 - Experimental evidence at protein level: Swiss-Prot protein existence level 1. Protein covalently bound to the viral DNA that acts as a primer for viral genomic replication by DNA strand displacement. Assembles on the viral origin of replication in an initiation complex with viral polymerase, DBP, host NFIA and host POU2F1/OCT1. During initiation, the polymerase covalently couples the first dCTP with Ser- 580 of pTP. The terminal protein stimulates the template activity over 20 fold compared to protein-free templates. Neo-synthesized viral genomes are linked to two preterminal prot
    960..1049    +  intron         chimeric intron (fragment): chimera between introns from adenovirus and immunoglobulin heavy chain genes
   1068..1114    +  CDS            IgH signal sequence (fragment): signal sequence from the mouse immunoglobulin heavy chain variable region
   2745..2800    +  polyA_signal   β-globin poly(A) signal: rabbit β-globin polyadenylation signal (Gil and Proudfoot, 1987)
   3314..4995    -  rep_origin     oriP (fragment): Epstein-Barr virus oriP replication origin (Yates et al., 2000)
   5122..5226    +  promoter       AmpR promoter: bla
   5227..6087    +  CDS            AmpR: β-lactamase; bla; confers resistance to ampicillin, carbenicillin, and related antibiotics
   6258..6846    +  rep_origin     ori: high-copy-number ColE1/pMB1/pBR322/pUC origin of replication
   7029..7121    +  CDS            lacI (fragment): lac repressor; lacI; The lac repressor binds to the lac operator to inhibit transcription in E. coli. This inhibition can be relieved by adding lactose or isopropyl-β-D-thiogalactopyranoside (IPTG).
   7134..7155    +  protein_bind   CAP binding site: CAP binding activates transcription in the presence of cAMP. E. coli catabolite activator protein
   7170..7200    +  promoter       lac promoter: promoter for the E. coli lac operon
   7208..7224    +  protein_bind   lac operator: The lac repressor binds to the lac operator to inhibit transcription in E. coli. This inhibition can be relieved by adding lactose or isopropyl-β-D-thiogalactopyranoside (IPTG). lac repressor encoded by lacI
   7294..7310    +  promoter       tet promoter (fragment): E. coli promoter for tetracycline efflux protein gene
   7320..7345    -  CDS            bla(M) (fragment): β-lactamase lacking the signal sequence; bla(M); allows cytosolic expression of β-lactamase
>Addgene plasmid #135895 | D82_Li_04_0170 | addgene full sequence | sequence record 274735 | Addgene NGS Result
GACATTGATTATTGACTAGTTATTAATAGTAATCAATTACGGGGTCATTAGTTCATAGCCCATATATGGA
GTTCCGCGTTACATAACTTACGGTAAATGGCCCGCCTGGCTGACCGCCCAACGACCCCCGCCCATTGACG
TCAATAATGACGTATGTTCCCATAGTAACGCCAATAGGGACTTTCCATTGACGTCAATGGGTGGAGTATT
TACGGTAAACTGCCCACTTGGCAGTACATCAAGTGTATCATATGCCAAGTCCGCCCCCTATTGACGTCAA
TGACGGTAAATGGCCCGCCTGGCATTATGCCCAGTACATGACCTTACGGGACTTTCCTACTTGGCAGTAC
ATCTACGTATTAGTCATCGCTATTACCATGGTGATGCGGTTTTGGCAGTACACCAATGGGCGTGGATAGC
GGTTTGACTCACGGGGATTTCCAAGTCTCCACCCCATTGACGTCAATGGGAGTTTGTTTTGGCACCAAAA
TCAACGGGACTTTCCAAAATGTCGTAATAACCCCGCCCCGTTGACGCAAATGGGCGGTAGGCGTGTACGG
TGGGAGGTCTATATAAGCAGAGCTCGTTTAGTGAACCGTCAGATCCTCACTCTCTTCCGCATCGCTGTCT
GCGAGGGCCAGCTGTTGGGCTCGCGGTTGAGGACAAACTCTTCGCGGTCTTTCCAGTACTCTTGGATCGG
AAACCCGTCGGCCTCCGAACGGTACTCCGCCACCGAGGGACCTGAGCGAGTCCGCATCGACCGGATCGGA
AAACCTCTCGAGAAAGGCGTCTAACCAGTCACAGTCGCAAGGTAGGCTGAGCACCGTGGCGGGCGGCAGC
GGGTGGCGGTCGGGGTTGTTTCTGGCGGAGGTGCTGCTGATGATGTAATTAAAGTAGGCGGTCTTGAGAC
GGCGGATGGTCGAGGTGAGGTGTGGCAGGCTTGAGATCCAGCTGTTGGGGTGAGTACTCCCTCTCAAAAG
CGGGCATTACTTCTGCGCTAAGATTGTCAGTTTCCAAAAACGAGGAGGATTTGATATTCACCTGGCCCGA
TCTGGCCATACACTTGAGTGACAATGACATCCACTTTGCCTTTCTCTCCACAGGTGTCCACTCCCAGGTC
CAAGTTTGCCACCATGGAGTTTCAGACCCAGGTACTCATGTCCCTGCTGCTCTGCATGTCTGGTGCGGCC
GCCTACACAACGAGTCAATGTCGGGAAGTCAGCAGATGTGACGTAGACGGCACCCTGGTGTACGCGTTCT
CCGGGGAGTGTGTCTGCTGCCCCGAGATGCCCACAGGAGACATCCTGCCAGTACAATGTGTCCCATCAAC
AGCTCACTGCCCGTCAGTACCCAGCTGTCGCGCATGTGATACAACCGCGGGCATGTGTGACGCCTGTATG
ACAGGCTATGTGCTGGAACCAACAAATATTTGTAACGAATGTCTGGCTTCCATGTGCGACGTCTGCCAGT
CTAGCAGCGAAGGTAAGCGATGTAAGCTGTGCTCCGTTGGGTACTATTGGGTTTCTGGCGGTGAGTGTCA
CGCAGTGAGCAACTCCCAAGCTAGCGAGTCTAATATGCAGTGTCGCGTGGCCTTTTGCAGCACCTGTGCG
AGCACCACTGCATCCACCTGCGCAAAATGCAACGACGGGTACGCTAAGGACTCCAACGGATTTTGCGTTT
CCGACTGTAATGTCCAACAGTGTGACATGTGTTATACCGGGAATAGTGCCGACTGTCAGCTCTGCTCCGC
CGGCAACACCTGGTCTGCCACGGGATGTTCCGCTGGAGCCTCAGGATGCAGGGTGGGACACTGCACAACT
TGCGTAGCAGGCGACAACACAAATTGCGCGACATGCGAGTCCGGATACACACTCACCGCTGGGTACTGCC
TGCCACAGCAACTTTGTGCAGATGCGAATTGCGCCAGCTGCCCATCCGACGCGGGTACTTGTACACAATG
CGCCAATGGCTATGGTCTTGTGGACGGAGCATGCGTTCGATGTCAGGTTCCTAACTGTTTCTCCTGCGAT
TCTGATGCCAATAAATGCGCCCAGTGCGCACCCAACTACTATCTGACTCCACTGCTTACTTGCAGCCCCG
TGGCTTGTAATATCGAACACTGCATGCAATGCGATCCTCAGACTCCTTCACGGTGCCAAGAATGTGTGGC
ACCGTATGTGGTGGATTCCTATGACGGACTGTGCAGGCTGAGCGATGCCTGTAGCGTCCCCAACTGTAAG
AAATGTGAGACAGAAACAAGCAGACTGTGCGCCGAGTGCGACACCGGATACACCCTTACCGCCGACGCAA
CAAGCTGTAGCTCCCCTACGACTCAGCCCTGCGACGTGGAGCACTGCAACACCTGTGTTAACGGAGATAG
CACGAGGTGCGCTTATTGTAACACCGGGTACTACGTCTCTGATGGAAAATGCAAGACCATGCAGGGGTGT
TATGTCTCCAATTGTGCCCAGTGCATGCTGCTGGATTCAACTAAGTGCTCCACATGCATGAAAGGTTATC
TCTTGACGAGTTCCTATGGCTGTGTGTCCCAGAAGGTCATCAACGGTGTAGCAGCCCCTGGCGCGCCCGG
CAGCCTGCACCACATCCTGGACGCCCAGAAGATGCTGTGGAACCACAGGGACAGGAACCTGCCTCCTCTG
GCCCCTCTGGGCCCCCACCACCATCACCACCATTGAGTCTAGACACGTGATTAATTAAGGATCCCCCGAC
CTCGACCTCTGGCTAATAAAGGAAATTTATTTTCATTGCAATAGTGTGTTGGAATTTTTTGTGTCTCTCA
CTCGGAAGGACATATGGGAGGGCAAATCATTTGGTCGAGATCCCTCGGAGATCTCTAGCTAGAGGATCGA
TCCCCGCCCCGGACGAACTAAACCTGACTACGACATCTCTGCCCCTTCTTCGCGGGGCAGTGCATGTAAT
CCCTTCAGTTGGTTGGTACAACTTGCCAACTGGGCCCTGTTCCACATGTGACACGGGGGGGGACCAAACA
CAAAGGGGTTCTCTGACTGTAGTTGACATCCTTATAAATGGATGTGCACATTTGCCAACACTGAGTGGCT
TTCATCCTGGAGCAGACTTTGCAGTCTGTGGACTGCAACACAACATTGCCTTTATGTGTAACTCTTGGCT
GAAGCTCTTACACCAATGCTGGGGGACATGTACCTCCCAGGGGCCCAGGAAGACTACGGGAGGCTACACC
AACGTCAATCAGAGGGGCCTGTGTAGCTACCGATAAGCGGACCCTCAAGAGGGCATTAGCAATAGTGTTT
ATAAGGCCCCCTTGTTAACCCTAAACGGGTAGCATATGCTTCCCGGGTAGTAGTATATACTATCCAGACT
AACCCTAATTCAATAGCATATGTTACCCAACGGGAAGCATATGCTATCGAATTAGGGTTAGTAAAAGGGT
CCTAAGGAACAGCGATATCTCCCACCCCATGAGCTGTCACGGTTTTATTTACATGGGGTCAGGATTCCAC
GAGGGTAGTGAACCATTTTAGTCACAAGGGCAGTGGCTGAAGATCAAGGAGCGGGCAGTGAACTCTCCTG
AATCTTCGCCTGCTTCTTCATTCTCCTTCGTTTAGCTAATAGAATAACTGCTGAGTTGTGAACAGTAAGG
TGTATGTGAGGTGCTCGAAAACAAGGTTTCAGGTGACGCCCCCAGAATAAAATTTGGACGGGGGGTTCAG
TGGTGGCATTGTGCTATGACACCAATATAACCCTCACAAACCCCTTGGGCAATAAATACTAGTGTAGGAA
TGAAACATTCTGAATATCTTTAACAATAGAAATCCATGGGGTGGGGACAAGCCGTAAAGACTGGATGTCC
ATCTCACACGAATTTATGGCTATGGGCAACACATAATCCTAGTGCAATATGATACTGGGGTTATTAAGAT
GTGTCCCAGGCAGGGACCAAGACAGGTGAACCATGTTGTTACACTCTATTTGTAACAAGGGGAAAGAGAG
TGGACGCCGACAGCAGCGGACTCCACTGGTTGTCTCTAACACCCCCGAAAATTAAACGGGGCTCCACGCC
AATGGGGCCCATAAACAAAGACAAGTGGCCACTCTTTTTTTTGAAATTGTGGAGTGGGGGCACGCGTCAG
CCCCCACACGCCGCCCTGCGGTTTTGGACTGTAAAATAAGGGTGTAATAACTTGGCTGATTGTAACCCCG
CTAACCACTGCGGTCAAACCACTTGCCCACAAAACCACTAATGGCACCCCGGGGAATACCTGCATAAGTA
GGTGGGCGGGCCAAGATAGGGGCGCGATTGCTGCGATCTGGAGGACAAATTACACACACTTGCGCCTGAG
CGCCAAGCACAGGGTTGTTGGTCCTCATATTCACGAGGTCGCTGAGAGCACGGTGGGCTAATGTTGCCAT
GGGTAGCATATACTACCCAAATATCTGGATAGCATATGCTATCCTAATCTATATCTGGGTAGCATAGGCT
ATCCTAATCTATATCTGGGTAGCATATGCTATCCTAATCTATATCTGGGTAGTATATGCTATCCTAATTT
ATATCTGGGTAGCATAGGCTATCCTAATCTATATCTGGGTAGCATATGCTATCCTAATCTATATCTGGGT
AGTATATGCTATCCTAATCTGTATCCGGGTAGCATATGCTATCCTAATAGAGATTAGGGTAGTATATGCT
ATCCTAATTTATATCTGGGTAGCATATACTACCCAAATATCTGGATAGCATATGCTATCCTAATCTATAT
CTGGGTAGCATATGCTATCCTAATCTATATCTGGGTAGCATAGGCTATCCTAATCTATATCTGGGTAGCA
TATGCTATCCTAATCTATATCTGGGTAGTATATGCTATCCTAATTTATATCTGGGTAGCATAGGCTATCC
TAATCTATATCTGGGTAGCATATGCTATCCTAATCTATATCTGGGTAGTATATGCTATCCTAATCTGTAT
CCGGGTAGCATATGCTATCCTCATGATAAGCTGTCAAACATGAGAATTTTCTTGAAGACGAAAGGGCCTC
GTGATACGCCTATTTTTATAGGTTAATGTCATGATAATAATGGTTTCTTAGACGTCAGGTGGCACTTTTC
GGGGAAATGTGCGCGGAACCCCTATTTGTTTATTTTTCTAAATACATTCAAATATGTATCCGCTCATGAG
ACAATAACCCTGATAAATGCTTCAATAATATTGAAAAAGGAAGAGTATGAGTATTCAACATTTCCGTGTC
GCCCTTATTCCCTTTTTTGCGGCATTTTGCCTTCCTGTTTTTGCTCACCCAGAAACGCTGGTGAAAGTAA
AAGATGCTGAAGATCAGTTGGGTGCACGAGTGGGTTACATCGAACTGGATCTCAACAGCGGTAAGATCCT
TGAGAGTTTTCGCCCCGAAGAACGTTTTCCAATGATGAGCACTTTTAAAGTTCTGCTATGTGGCGCGGTA
TTATCCCGTGTTGACGCCGGGCAAGAGCAACTCGGTCGCCGCATACACTATTCTCAGAATGACTTGGTTG
AGTACTCACCAGTCACAGAAAAGCATCTTACGGATGGCATGACAGTAAGAGAATTATGCAGTGCTGCCAT
AACCATGAGTGATAACACTGCGGCCAACTTACTTCTGACAACGATCGGAGGACCGAAGGAGCTAACCGCT
TTTTTGCACAACATGGGGGATCATGTAACTCGCCTTGATCGTTGGGAACCGGAGCTGAATGAAGCCATAC
CAAACGACGAGCGTGACACCACGATGCCTGCAGCAATGGCAACAACGTTGCGCAAACTATTAACTGGCGA
ACTACTTACTCTAGCTTCCCGGCAACAATTAATAGACTGGATGGAGGCGGATAAAGTTGCAGGACCACTT
CTGCGCTCGGCCCTTCCGGCTGGCTGGTTTATTGCTGATAAATCTGGAGCCGGTGAGCGTGGGTCTCGCG
GTATCATTGCAGCACTGGGGCCAGATGGTAAGCCCTCCCGTATCGTAGTTATCTACACGACGGGGAGTCA
GGCAACTATGGATGAACGAAATAGACAGATCGCTGAGATAGGTGCCTCACTGATTAAGCATTGGTAACTG
TCAGACCAAGTTTACTCATATATACTTTAGATTGATTTAAAACTTCATTTTTAATTTAAAAGGATCTAGG
TGAAGATCCTTTTTGATAATCTCATGACCAAAATCCCTTAACGTGAGTTTTCGTTCCACTGAGCGTCAGA
CCCCGTAGAAAAGATCAAAGGATCTTCTTGAGATCCTTTTTTTCTGCGCGTAATCTGCTGCTTGCAAACA
AAAAAACCACCGCTACCAGCGGTGGTTTGTTTGCCGGATCAAGAGCTACCAACTCTTTTTCCGAAGGTAA
CTGGCTTCAGCAGAGCGCAGATACCAAATACTGTTCTTCTAGTGTAGCCGTAGTTAGGCCACCACTTCAA
GAACTCTGTAGCACCGCCTACATACCTCGCTCTGCTAATCCTGTTACCAGTGGCTGCTGCCAGTGGCGAT
AAGTCGTGTCTTACCGGGTTGGACTCAAGACGATAGTTACCGGATAAGGCGCAGCGGTCGGGCTGAACGG
GGGGTTCGTGCACACAGCCCAGCTTGGAGCGAACGACCTACACCGAACTGAGATACCTACAGCGTGAGCT
ATGAGAAAGCGCCACGCTTCCCGAAGGGAGAAAGGCGGACAGGTATCCGGTAAGCGGCAGGGTCGGAACA
GGAGAGCGCACGAGGGAGCTTCCAGGGGGAAACGCCTGGTATCTTTATAGTCCTGTCGGGTTTCGCCACC
TCTGACTTGAGCGTCGATTTTTGTGATGCTCGTCAGGGGGGCGGAGCCTATGGAAAAACGCCAGCAACGC
GGCCTTTTTACGGTTCCTGGCCTTTTGCTGGCCTTTTGCTCACATGTTCTTTCCTGCGTTATCCCCTGAT
TCTGTGGATAACCGTATTACCGCCTTTGAGTGAGCTGATACCGCTCGCCGCAGCCGAACGACCGAGCGCA
GCGAGTCAGTGAGCGAGGAAGCGGAAGAGCGCCCAATACGCAAACCGCCTCTCCCCGCGCGTTGGCCGAT
TCATTAATGCAGCTGGCACGACAGGTTTCCCGACTGGAAAGCGGGCAGTGAGCGCAACGCAATTAATGTG
AGTTAGCTCACTCATTAGGCACCCCAGGCTTTACACTTTATGCTTCCGGCTCGTATGTTGTGTGGAATTG
TGAGCGGATAACAATTTCACACAGGAAACAGCTATGACCATGATTACGCCAAGCTCTAGCTAGAGGTCGA
CCAATTCTCATGTTTGACAGCTTATCATCGCAGATCCGGGCAACGTTGTTGCCATTGCTGCAGGCGCAGA
ACTGGTAGGTATGGAAGATCTATACATTGAATCAATATTGGCAATTAGCCATATTAGTCATTGGTTATAT
AGCATAAATCAATATTGGCTATTGGCCATTGCATACGTTGTATCTATATCATAATATGTACATTTATATT
GGCTCATGTCCAATATGACCGCCATGTT
